Addgene plasmid #146488: pAc5.1B-lambdaN-DmPABPC1-Cterm-V5His6_H
Purpose: Insect Expression of DmPABPC1-Cterm
Depositing lab: Elisa Izaurralde. Depositing organization: Max Planck Institute for Developmental Biology. Publication: The silencing domain of GW182 interacts with PABPC1 to promote translational repression and degradation of microRNA targets and is required for target release. Zekri L, Huntzinger E, Heimstadt S, Izaurralde E. Mol Cell Biol. 2009 Dec;29(23):6220-31. doi: 10.1128/MCB.01081-09. Epub 2009 Sep 21. PubMed 19797087.
Backbone
  Vector backbone: Unknown
  Vector type: Insect Expression
Growth in bacteria
  Bacterial resistance: Ampicillin, 100 μg/mL
  Growth temperature: 37°C
  Growth strain: DH5alpha
  Copy number: Low Copy
Gene/Insert
  Gene/Insert name: DmPABPC1-Cterm
  Species: D. melanogaster (fly)
  Entrez Gene: pAbp (a.k.a. Dmel_CG5119, BABP, BcDNA:LD24412, CG16803, CG5119, Dmel\CG5119, PABP, PABP55B, PABPC1, PAbp, Pabp, anon-EST:Posey247, anon-EST:Posey249, anon-EST:fe2E5, dPABP, duo, l(2)SH1908, l(2)SH2 1908, l(2)k10109, pAB, pABP, pABp, pabp)
  Cloning method: Unknown
Terms and licenses: Academic/Nonprofit Terms; Industry Terms: Not Available to Industry
Depositor comments: Plasmids from this collection were made available to the research community and donated after the lab closed. Please note that the sequence provided by the depositing laboratory may be theoretical/predicted or based on Sanger sequencing results. There may be discrepancies between sequencing results obtained by Addgene and the depositor sequence. If an Addgene verified sequence is not available, please contact before placing your order to request that our lab fully sequence the plasmid.
How to cite: pAc5.1B-lambdaN-DmPABPC1-Cterm-V5His6_H was a gift from Elisa Izaurralde (Addgene plasmid # 146488 ; http://n2t.net/addgene:146488 ; RRID:Addgene_146488)
