[The description below was written by a language model from this plasmid's Addgene catalogue record and pLannotate feature annotations shown in this document.]
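Description:
pAc5.1B-lambdaN-DmPABPC1-Cterm-V5His6_H is an insect expression plasmid of about 6.2 kb that produces a tagged C-terminal fragment of Drosophila melanogaster cytoplasmic poly(A)-binding protein (pAbp/PABPC1). The catalogue lists the backbone as unknown, although the name and the annotated parts point to a pAc5.1-type vector. In bacteria it is maintained through a ColE1/pUC-type origin and selected with ampicillin via the β-lactamase gene and its own promoter. The origin is annotated as a high-copy type, whereas the catalogue entry describes the plasmid as low copy. Short fragments annotated as tetracycline resistance and SV40 large T antigen are partial and appear to be backbone remnants rather than functional genes. No selectable marker for insect cells is annotated.

The expression cassette is driven by the strong, constitutive actin 5C promoter. Downstream lie a short fragment of the bacteriophage lambda N protein, the pAbp C-terminal fragment and a V5 epitope tag, all in the same orientation and evidently forming one fusion protein, followed by an SV40 polyadenylation signal. The name also indicates a His6 tag after V5, but this is not separately annotated in the feature table. The lambda N peptide binds BoxB RNA hairpins, so fusions of this kind are generally used in tethering assays, in which a protein is recruited artificially to a BoxB-containing reporter mRNA to test its effect on translation or mRNA stability. The V5 tag allows detection or immunoprecipitation. The record states only insect expression of the PABPC1 C-terminus as the purpose. The associated study concerns the interaction of the GW182 silencing domain with PABPC1 in microRNA-mediated repression and target decay.
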