Features (pLannotate 1.2.2; 10 found; start..end, strand, type, name):
     56..2568    +  promoter       Ac5 promoter: Drosophila melanogaster actin 5C promoter
   2589..2654    +  CDS            N (fragment): REGN_LAMBD - Experimental evidence at protein level: Swiss-Prot protein existence level 1. Plays a role as a transcriptional antitermination factor that allows the virus to initiate its lytic phase. Activates expression of the delayed viral early genes by modifying host RNA polymerase (RNAP) into a form that is resistant to termination signals. This antitermination function requires the host NusA protein which serves to stabilize the interaction between antitermination protein N and host RNA polymerase. From Escherichia phage lambda (Bacteriophage lambda).
   2676..3479    +  CDS            pAbp (fragment): PABP_DROME - Experimental evidence at protein level: Swiss-Prot protein existence level 1. Binds the poly(A) tail of mRNA (PubMed:2125288). Since it interacts with the cap-associating translation initiation factor eIF4G, it is likely that it functions by linking Atx2 to the cap-binding complex (PubMed:28388438). Forms a complex with tyf and Atx2 which functions in adult circadian pacemaker neurons to sustain circadian rhythms likely by switching between activator and repressor modes of post-transcriptional regulation via interaction with Lsm12a or me31B, respectively (PubMed:28388438). The act
   3507..3548    +  CDS            V5 tag: epitope tag from simian virus 5
   3648..3782    -  polyA_signal   SV40 poly(A) signal: SV40 polyadenylation signal
   3805..3889    -  CDS            large T antigen (fragment): large T antigen from SV40 (simian virus 40)
   3890..4360    +  CDS            TcR (fragment): tetracycline efflux protein; tet; confers resistance to tetracycline
   4404..4992    -  rep_origin     ori: high-copy-number ColE1/pMB1/pBR322/pUC origin of replication
   5163..6023    -  CDS            AmpR: β-lactamase; bla; confers resistance to ampicillin, carbenicillin, and related antibiotics
   6024..6128    -  promoter       AmpR promoter: bla
>Addgene plasmid #146488 | pAc5.1B-lambdaN-DmPABPC1-Cterm-V5His6_H | depositor full sequence | sequence record 288933 | Full Sequence
CTTCAAGGAATTAATTCTATATTCTAAAAACACAAATGATACTTCTAAAAAAAATCATGAATGGCATCAA
CTCTGAATCAAATCTTTGCAGATGCACCTACTTCTCATTTCCACTGTCACATCATTTTTCCAGATCTCGC
TGCCTGTTATGTGGCCCACAAACCAAGACACGTTTTATGGCCATTAAAGCTGGCTGATCGTCGCCAAACA
CCAAATACATATCAATATGTACATTCGAGAAAGAAGCGATCAAAGAAGCGTCTTCGGGCGAGTAGGAGAA
TGCGGAGGAGAAGGAGAACGAGCTGATCTAGTATCTCTCCACAATCCAATGCCAACTGACCAACTGGCCA
TATTCGGAGCAATTTGAAGCCAATTTCCATCGCCTGGCGATCGCTCCATTCTTGGCTATATGTTTTTCAC
CGTTCCCGGGGCCATTTTCAAAGACTCGTCGGTAAGATAAGATTGTGTCACTCGCTGTCTCTCTTCATTT
GTCGAAGAATGCTGAGGAATTTCGCGATGACGTCGGCGAGTATTTTGAAGAATGAGAATAATTTGTATTT
ATACGAAAATCAGTTAGTGGAATTTTCTACAAAAACATGTTATCTATAGATAATTTTGTTGCAAAATATG
TTGACTATGACAAAGATTGTATGTATATACCTTTAATGTATTCTCATTTTCTTATGTATTTATAATGGCA
ATGATGATACTGATGATATTTTAAGATGATGCCAGACCACAGGCTGATTTCTGCGTCTTTTGCCGAACGC
AGTGCATGTGCGGTTGTTGTTTTTTGGAATAGTTTCAATTTTCGGACTGTCCGCTTTGATTTCAGTTTCT
TGGCTTATTCAAAAAGCAAAGTAAAGCCAAAAAAGCGAGATGGCAATACCAAATGCGGCAAAACGGTAGT
GGAAGGAAAGGGGTGCGGGGCAGCGGAAGGAAGGGTGGGGCGGGGCGTGGCGGGGTCTGTGGCTGGGCGC
GACGTCACCGACGTTGGAGCCACTCCTTTGACCATGTGTGCGTGTGTGTATTATTCGTGTCTCGCCACTC
GCCGGTTGTTTTTTTCTTTTTATCTCGCTCTCTCTAGCGCCATCTCGTACGCATGCTCAACGCACCGCAT
GTTGCCGTGTCCTTTATGCGTCATTTTGGCTCGAAATAGGCAATTATTTAAACAAAGATTAGTCAACGAA
AACGCTAAAATAAATAAGTCTACAATATGGTTACTTATTGCCATGTGTGTGCAGCCAACGATAGCAACAA
AAGCAACAACACAGTGGCTTTCCCTCTTTCACTTTTTGTTTGCAAGCGCGTGCGAGCAAGACGGCACGAC
CGGCAAACGCAATTACGCTGACAAAGAGCAGACGAAGTTTTGGCCGAAAAACATCAAGGCGCCTGATACG
AATGCATTTGCAATAACAATTGCGATATTTAATATTGTTTATGAAGCTGTTTGACTTCAAAACACACAAA
AAAAAAAATAAAACAAATTATTTGAAAGAGAATTAGGAATCGGACAGCTTATCGTTACGGGCTAACAGCA
CACCGAGACGAAATAGCTTACCTGACGTCACAGCCTCTGGAAGAACTGCCGCCAAGCAGAGAGAGAGAGA
AAAAGAGGGAGAGCAGCTTAGACCGCATGTGCTTGTGTGTGAGGCGTCTCTCTCTTCGTCTCCTGTTTGC
GCAAACGCATAGACTGCACTGAGAAAATCGATTACCTATTTTTTATGAATGAATATTTGCACTATTACTA
TTCAAAACTATTAAGATAGCAATCACATTCAATAGCCAAATACTATACCACCTGAGCGATGCAACGAAAT
GATCAATTTGAGCAAAAATGCTGCATATTTAGGACGGCATCATTATAGAAATGCTTCTTGCTGTGTACTT
TTCTCTCGTCTGGCAGCTGTTTCGCCGTTATTGTTAAAACCGGCTTAAGTTAGGTGTGTTTTCTACGACT
AGTGATGCCCCTACTAGAAGATGTGTGTTGCACAAATGTCCCTGAATAACCAATTTGAAGTGCAGATAGC
AGTAAACGTAAGCTAATATGAATATTATTTAACTGTAATGTTTTAATATCGCTGGACATTACTAATAAAC
CCACTATAAACACATGTACATATGTATGTTTTGGCATACAATGAGTAGTTGGGGAAAAAATGTGTAAAAG
CACCGTGACCATCACAGCATAAAGATAACCAGCTGAAGTATCGAATATGAGTAACCCCCAAATTGAATCA
CATGCCGCAACTGATAGGACCCATGGAAGTACACTCTTCATGGCGATATACAAGACACACACAAGCACGA
ACACCCAGTTGCGGAGGAAATTCTCCGTAAATGAAAACCCAATCGGCGAACAATTCATACCCATATATGG
TAAAAGTTTTGAACGCGACTTGAGAGCGGAGAGCATTGCGGCTGATAAGGTTTTAGCGCTAAGCGGGCTT
TATAAAACGGGCTGCGGGACCAGTTTTCATATCACTACCGTTTGAGTTCTTGTGCTGTGTGGATACTCCT
CCCGACACAAAGCCGCTCCATCAGCCAGCAGTCGTCTAATCCAGAGACCCCGGATCGGGGTACCCAACAT
GGACGCACAAACACGACGACGTGAGCGTCGCGCTGAGAAACAAGCTCAATGGAAAGCTGCAAACGGTGGA
TCTCCTCCAAGCTTGGAGCGCAAGGCTCATCTCGCCTCGCAGTACATGCGTCACATGACCGGCATGCGTA
TGCAGCAGCTGGGACAGATCTACCAGCCCAACGCGGCTAGCGGCTTCTTTGTGCCGACCCTTCCGTCAAA
TCAGCGTTTCTTCGGTTCCCAGGTGGCCACTCAGATGAGAAACACACCCCGCTGGGTGCCCCAGGTGCGT
CCCCCAGCAGCCATACAGGGTGTCCAGGCCGGAGCTGCCGCTGCTGGTGGCTTCCAGGGCACAGCCGGTG
CGGTGCCCACTCAGTTCCGTTCGGCTGCTGCTGGCGCTCGCGGGGCACAGCCTCAGGTGCAGGGCACACA
CGCCGCCGCTGCTGCGGCTAACAACATGCGCAACACTGGAGCACGCGCTATTACTGGCCAGCAAACTGCA
GCACCCAACATGCAGATCCCCGGAGCCCAAATCGCTGGCGGTGCCCAGCAGCGTACTTCCAACTATAAGT
ACACCTCAAACATGCGTAATCCTCCAGTGCCACAGTTGCATCAGACCCAGCCAATTCCACAGCAATTGCA
AGGAAAGAATTCTGAGAAGCTCATTGCCTCGTTGCTGGCCAACGCCAAGCCGCAGGAGCAGAAACAGATC
CTGGGCGAGCGTCTGTATCCGATGATTGAACATATGCACGCCAATTTGGCTGGTAAGATCACCGGCATGT
TGTTGGAGATCGAAAACTCTGAGCTCTTGCACATGATCGAGGATCAGGAGGCCCTTAAGGCCAAGGTGGA
GGAGGCTGTGGCCGTGCTTCAGGTGCACCGCGTCACCGAGCCCGCCAACTCGAGTCTAGAGGGCCCGCGG
TTCGAAGGTAAGCCTATCCCTAACCCTCTCCTCGGTCTCGATTCTACGCGTACCGGTCATCATCACCATC
ACCATTGAGTTTAAACCCGCTGATCAGCCTCGACTGTGCCTTCTAAGGCCTGAGCTCGCTGATCAGCCTC
GATCGAGGATCCAGACATGATAAGATACATTGATGAGTTTGGACAAACCACAACTAGAATGCAGTGAAAA
AAATGCTTTATTTGTGAAATTTGTGATGCTATTGCTTTATTTGTAACCATTATAAGCTGCAATAAACAAG
TTAACAACAACAATTGCATTCATTTTATGTTTCAGGTTCAGGGGGAGGTGTGGGAGGTTTTTTAAAGCAA
GTAAAACCTCTACAAATGTGGTATGGCTGATTATGATCAGTCGACCGATGCCCTTGAGAGCCTTCAACCC
AGTCAGCTCCTTCCGGTGGGCGCGGGGCATGACTATCGTCGCCGCACTTATGACTGTCTTCTTTATCATG
CAACTCGTAGGACAGGTGCCGGCAGCGCTCTGGGTCATTTTCGGCGAGGACCGCTTTCGCTGGAGCGCGA
CGATGATCGGCCTGTCGCTTGCGGTATTCGGAATCTTGCACGCCCTCGCTCAAGCCTTCGTCACTGGTCC
CGCCACCAAACGTTTCGGCGAGAAGCAGGCCATTATCGCCGGCATGGCGGCCGACGCGCTGGGCTACGTC
TTGCTGGCGTTCGCGACGCGAGGCTGGATGGCCTTCCCCATTATGATTCTTCTCGCTTCCGGCGGCATCG
GGATGCCCGCGTTGCAGGCCATGCTGTCCAGGCAGGTAGATGACGACCATCAGGGACAGCTTCAAGGATC
GCTCGCGGCTCTTACCAGCCAGCAAAAGGCCAGGAACCGTAAAAAGGCCGCGTTGCTGGCGTTTTTCCAT
AGGCTCCGCCCCCCTGACGAGCATCACAAAAATCGACGCTCAAGTCAGAGGTGGCGAAACCCGACAGGAC
TATAAAGATACCAGGCGTTTCCCCCTGGAAGCTCCCTCGTGCGCTCTCCTGTTCCGACCCTGCCGCTTAC
CGGATACCTGTCCGCCTTTCTCCCTTCGGGAAGCGTGGCGCTTTCTCAATGCTCACGCTGTAGGTATCTC
AGTTCGGTGTAGGTCGTTCGCTCCAAGCTGGGCTGTGTGCACGAACCCCCCGTTCAGCCCGACCGCTGCG
CCTTATCCGGTAACTATCGTCTTGAGTCCAACCCGGTAAGACACGACTTATCGCCACTGGCAGCAGCCAC
TGGTAACAGGATTAGCAGAGCGAGGTATGTAGGCGGTGCTACAGAGTTCTTGAAGTGGTGGCCTAACTAC
GGCTACACTAGAAGGACAGTATTTGGTATCTGCGCTCTGCTGAAGCCAGTTACCTTCGGAAAAAGAGTTG
GTAGCTCTTGATCCGGCAAACAAACCACCGCTGGTAGCGGTGGTTTTTTTGTTTGCAAGCAGCAGATTAC
GCGCAGAAAAAAAGGATCTCAAGAAGATCCTTTGATCTTTTCTACGGGGTCTGACGCTCAGTGGAACGAA
AACTCACGTTAAGGGATTTTGGTCATGAGATTATCAAAAAGGATCTTCACCTAGATCCTTTTAAATTAAA
AATGAAGTTTTAAATCAATCTAAAGTATATATGAGTAAACTTGGTCTGACAGTTACCAATGCTTAATCAG
TGAGGCACCTATCTCAGCGATCTGTCTATTTCGTTCATCCATAGTTGCCTGACTCCCCGTCGTGTAGATA
ACTACGATACGGGAGGGCTTACCATCTGGCCCCAGTGCTGCAATGATACCGCGAGACCCACGCTCACCGG
CTCCAGATTTATCAGCAATAAACCAGCCAGCCGGAAGGGCCGAGCGCAGAAGTGGTCCTGCAACTTTATC
CGCCTCCATCCAGTCTATTAATTGTTGCCGGGAAGCTAGAGTAAGTAGTTCGCCAGTTAATAGTTTGCGC
AACGTTGTTGCCATTGCTGCAGGCATCGTGGTGTCACGCTCGTCGTTTGGTATGGCTTCATTCAGCTCCG
GTTCCCAACGATCAAGGCGAGTTACATGATCCCCCATGTTGTGCAAAAAAGCGGTTAGCTCCTTCGGTCC
TCCGATCGTTGTCAGAAGTAAGTTGGCCGCAGTGTTATCACTCATGGTTATGGCAGCACTGCATAATTCT
CTTACTGTCATGCCATCCGTAAGATGCTTTTCTGTGACTGGTGAGTACTCAACCAAGTCATTCTGAGAAT
AGTGTATGCGGCGACCGAGTTGCTCTTGCCCGGCGTCAACACGGGATAATACCGCGCCACATAGCAGAAC
TTTAAAAGTGCTCATCATTGGAAAACGTTCTTCGGGGCGAAAACTCTCAAGGATCTTACCGCTGTTGAGA
TCCAGTTCGATGTAACCCACTCGTGCACCCAACTGATCTTCAGCATCTTTTACTTTCACCAGCGTTTCTG
GGTGAGCAAAAACAGGAAGGCAAAATGCCGCAAAAAAGGGAATAAGGGCGACACGGAAATGTTGAATACT
CATACTCTTCCTTTTTCAATATTATTGAAGCATTTATCAGGGTTATTGTCTCATGAGCGGATACATATTT
GAATGTATTTAGAAAAATAAACAAATAGGGGTTCCGCGCACATTTCCCCGAAAAGTGCCACCTGACGTCT
AAGAAACCATTATTATCATGACATTAACCTATAAAAATAGGCGTATCACGAGGCCCTTTCGT
